>Addgene plasmid #233374 | EK0450 SFFV-mCherry-SGc(stem-1(3xMS2))cSG-EGFP | addgene full sequence | sequence record 467281 | Addgene NGS Result
GTCTGACGCTCAGTGGAACGAAAACTCACGTTAAGGGATTTTGGTCATGAGATTATCAAAAAGGATCTTC
ACCTAGATCCTTTTAAATTAAAAATGAAGTTTTAAATCAATCTAAAGTATATATGAGTAAACTTGGTCTG
ACAGTTACCAATGCTTAATCAGTGAGGCACCTATCTCAGCGATCTGTCTATTTCGTTCATCCATAGTTGC
CTGACTCCCCGTCGTGTAGATAACTACGATACGGGAGGGCTTACCATCTGGCCCCAGTGCTGCAATGATA
CCGCGAGACCCACGCTCACCGGCTCCAGATTTATCAGCAATAAACCAGCCAGCCGGAAGGGCCGAGCGCA
GAAGTGGTCCTGCAACTTTATCCGCCTCCATCCAGTCTATTAATTGTTGCCGGGAAGCTAGAGTAAGTAG
TTCGCCAGTTAATAGTTTGCGCAACGTTGTTGCCATTGCTACAGGCATCGTGGTGTCACGCTCGTCGTTT
GGTATGGCTTCATTCAGCTCCGGTTCCCAACGATCAAGGCGAGTTACATGATCCCCCATGTTGTGCAAAA
AAGCGGTTAGCTCCTTCGGTCCTCCGATCGTTGTCAGAAGTAAGTTGGCCGCAGTGTTATCACTCATGGT
TATGGCAGCACTGCATAATTCTCTTACTGTCATGCCATCCGTAAGATGCTTTTCTGTGACTGGTGAGTAC
TCAACCAAGTCATTCTGAGAATAGTGTATGCGGCGACCGAGTTGCTCTTGCCCGGCGTCAATACGGGATA
ATACCGCGCCACATAGCAGAACTTTAAAAGTGCTCATCATTGGAAAACGTTCTTCGGGGCGAAAACTCTC
AAGGATCTTACCGCTGTTGAGATCCAGTTCGATGTAACCCACTCGTGCACCCAACTGATCTTCAGCATCT
TTTACTTTCACCAGCGTTTCTGGGTGAGCAAAAACAGGAAGGCAAAATGCCGCAAAAAAGGGAATAAGGG
CGACACGGAAATGTTGAATACTCATACTCTTCCTTTTTCAATATTATTGAAGCATTTATCAGGGTTATTG
TCTCATGAGCGGATACATATTTGAATGTATTTAGAAAAATAAACAAATAGGGGTTCCGCGCACATTTCCC
CGAAAAGTGCCACCTGACGTCGACGGATCGGGAGATCTCCCGATCCCCTATGGTGCACTCTCAGTACAAT
CTGCTCTGATGCCGCATAGTTAAGCCAGTATCTGCTCCCTGCTTGTGTGTTGGAGGTCGCTGAGTAGTGC
GCGAGCAAAATTTAAGCTACAACAAGGCAAGGCTTGACCGACAATTGCCGATAAAATAAAAGATTTTATT
TAGTCTCCAGAAAAAGGGGGGAATGAAAGACCCCACCTGTAGGTTTGGCAAGCTAGCTGCAGTAACGCCA
TTTTGCAAGGCATGGAAAAATACCAAACCAAGAATAGAGAAGTTCAGATCAAGGGCGGGTACATGAAAAT
AGCTAACGTTGGGCCAAACAGGATATCTGCGGTGAGCAGTTTCGGCCCCGGCCCGGGGCCAAGAACAGAT
GGTCACCGCAGTTTCGGCCCCGGCCCGAGGCCAAGAACAGATGGTCCCCAGATATGGCCCAACCCTCAGC
AGTTTCTTAAGACCCATCAGATGTTTCCAGGCTCCCCCAAGGACCTGAAATGACCCTGCGCCTTATTTGA
ATTAACCAATCAGCCTGCTTCTCGCTTCTGTTCGCGCGCTTCTGCTTCCCGAGCTCTATAAAAGAGCTCA
CAACCCCTCACTCGGCGCGCCAGTCCTCCGACAGACTGAGTCGCCCGGGAAGCTTCGCCACCATGGTGAG
CAAGGGCGAGGAGGATAACATGGCCATCATCAAGGAGTTCATGCGCTTCAAGGTGCACATGGAGGGCTCC
GTGAACGGCCACGAGTTCGAGATCGAGGGCGAGGGCGAGGGCCGCCCCTACGAGGGCACCCAGACCGCCA
AGCTGAAGGTGACCAAGGGTGGCCCCCTGCCCTTCGCCTGGGACATCCTGTCCCCTCAGTTCATGTACGG
CTCCAAGGCCTACGTGAAGCACCCCGCCGACATTCCCGACTACTTGAAGCTGTCCTTCCCCGAGGGCTTC
AAGTGGGAGCGCGTGATGAACTTCGAGGACGGCGGCGTGGTGACCGTGACCCAGGACTCCTCCCTGCAGG
ACGGCGAGTTCATCTACAAGGTGAAGCTGCGCGGCACCAACTTCCCCTCCGACGGCCCCGTAATGCAGAA
GAAGACCATGGGCTGGGAGGCCTCCTCCGAGCGGATGTACCCCGAGGACGGCGCCCTGAAGGGCGAGATC
AAGCAGAGGCTGAAGCTGAAGGACGGCGGCCACTACGACGCTGAGGTCAAGACCACCTACAAGGCCAAGA
AGCCCGTGCAGCTGCCCGGCGCCTACAACGTCAACATCAAGTTGGACATCACCTCCCACAACGAGGACTA
CACCATCGTGGAACAGTACGAACGCGCCGAGGGCCGCCACTCCACCGGCGGCATGGACGAGCTGTACAAG
AGCGACGCGTTGGAAGCCAGACACAAACAGAAAATTGTGGCTCCGGTGAAACAGACTTTGAATTTTGACC
TTCTGAAGCTGGCGGGAGACGTCGAGTCCAACCCCGGTCCCGGTACCGGATCCTCCGTTTAGGTGGGTGG
AATAGTAACGTACACCATCAGGGTACGTCTCAGACACCATCAGGGTCTGTCTGGTACAGCATCAGCGTAC
CATAGTATCCCACCTACCCAGACGACCGGTACTAGTGAGGCACGGCATAAGCAAAAGATCGTAGCCCCAG
TAAAGCAAACACTCAACTTCGATCTACTCAAACTCGCAGGTGATGTGGAATCTAATCCAGGACCCTCGAG
TGTCTCAAAGGGCGAGGAACTTTTTACGGGCGTTGTTCCGATCCTCGTCGAATTGGACGGGGACGTTAAT
GGGCATAAATTCTCAGTTAGTGGTGAGGGTGAGGGGGACGCGACATATGGGAAACTTACGCTGAAGTTCA
TATGTACCACCGGAAAATTGCCAGTGCCGTGGCCTACTCTCGTCACCACCCTGACATATGGTGTTCAGTG
TTTTAGCCGGTATCCAGACCATATGAAACAGCACGATTTTTTTAAATCCGCTATGCCTGAAGGTTACGTA
CAGGAGCGAACGATATTTTTTAAAGACGACGGAAACTACAAAACTAGAGCCGAGGTAAAATTCGAGGGTG
ACACTCTCGTGAACCGGATCGAACTGAAGGGCATAGATTTTAAGGAGGATGGCAATATACTGGGCCACAA
GCTCGAATACAACTATAATTCTCATAATGTCTATATCATGGCGGACAAACAGAAAAACGGCATCAAGGTA
AACTTTAAAATCCGACACAATATTGAGGACGGCTCTGTCCAGCTTGCGGACCATTACCAACAGAACACGC
CGATAGGGGATGGTCCAGTACTTCTCCCTGATAATCACTATTTGTCTACTCAGTCAGCTCTTAGCAAGGA
CCCAAACGAAAAACGGGATCACATGGTCCTTCTTGAGTTCGTCACTGCGGCTGGGATAACACTCGGGATG
GACGAACTGTATAAGTAGGCCGGAGGGCCCGAACAAAAACTCATCTCAGAAGAGGATCTGAATAGCGCCG
TCGACCATCATCATAATCATCATTGAGTTTAAACCCGCTGATCAGCCTCGACTGTGCCTTCTAGTTGCCA
GCCATCTGTTGTTTGCCCCTCCCCCGTGCCTTCCTTGACCCTGGAAGGTGCCACTCCCACTGTCCTTTCC
TAATAAAATGAGGAAATTGCATCGCATTGTCTGAGTAGGTGTCATTCTATTCTGGGGGGTGGGGTGGGGC
AGGACAGCAAGGGGGAGGATTGGGAAGACAATAGCAGGCATGCTGGGGATGCGGTGGGCTCTATGGAGAT
CTATCGATGTTCTGGGGATGCGGTGGGCTCTATGGCTTCTGAGGCGGAAAGAACCAGCTGGGGCTCTAGG
GGGTATCCCC
[124 nt withheld, positions 4001-4124]
C
[91 nt withheld, positions 4126-4216]
AGGGTGATGGTTCACGTACCTAGAAGTTCCTATTCCGAAGTTCCTATTCTCTAGAAAGTATAGGAACTTC
CTTGGCCAAAAAGCCTGAACTCACCGCGACGTCTGTCGAGAAGTTTCTGATCGAAAAGTTCGACAGCGTC
TCCGACCTGATGCAGCTCTCGGAGGGCGAAGAATCTCGTGCTTTCAGCTTCGATGTAGGAGGGCGTGGAT
ATGTCCTGCGGGTAAATAGCTGCGCCGATGGTTTCTACAAAGATCGTTATGTTTATCGGCACTTTGCATC
GGCCGCGCTCCCGATTCCGGAAGTGCTTGACATTGGGGAATTCAGCGAGAGCCTGACCTATTGCATCTCC
CGCCGTGCACAGGGTGTCACGTTGCAAGACCTGCCTGAAACCGAACTGCCCGCTGTTCTGCAGCCGGTCG
CGGAGGCCATGGATGCGATCGCTGCGGCCGATCTTAGCCAGACGAGCGGGTTCGGCCCATTCGGACCGCA
AGGAATCGGTCAATACACTACATGGCGTGATTTCATATGCGCGATTGCTGATCCCCATGTGTATCACTGG
CAAACTGTGATGGACGACACCGTCAGTGCGTCCGTCGCGCAGGCTCTCGATGAGCTGATGCTTTGGGCCG
AGGACTGCCCCGAAGTCCGGCACCTCGTGCACGCGGATTTCGGCTCCAACAATGTCCTGACGGACAATGG
CCGCATAACAGCGGTCATTGACTGGAGCGAGGCGATGTTCGGGGATTCCCAATACGAGGTCGCCAACATC
TTCTTCTGGAGGCCGTGGTTGGCTTGTATGGAGCAGCAGACGCGCTACTTCGAGCGGAGGCATCCGGAGC
TTGCAGGATCGCCGCGGCTCCGGGCGTATATGCTCCGCATTGGTCTTGACCAACTCTATCAGAGCTTGGT
TGACGGCAATTTCGATGATGCAGCTTGGGCGCAGGGTCGATGCGACGCAATCGTCCGATCCGGAGCCGGG
ACTGTCGGGCGTACACAAATCGCCCGCAGAAGCGCGGCCGTCTGGACCGATGGCTGTGTAGAAGTACTCG
CCGATAGTGGAAACCGACGCCCCAGCACTCGTCCGAGGGCAAAGGAATAGCACGTACTACGAGATTTCGA
TTCCACCGCCGCCTTCTATGAAAGGTTGGGCTTCGGAATCGTTTTCCGGGACGCCGGCTGGATGATCCTC
CAGCGCGGGGATCTCATGCTGGAGTTCTTCGCCCACCCCAACTTGTTTATTGCAGCTTATAATGGTTACA
AATAAAGCAATAGCATCACAAATTTCACAAATAAAGCATTTTTTTCACTGCATTCTAGTTGTGGTTTGTC
CAAACTCATCAATGTATCTTATCATGTCTGTATACCGTCGACCTCTAGCTAGAGCTTGGCGTAATCATGG
TCATAGCTGTTTCCTGTGTGAAATTGTTATCCGCTCACAATTCCACACAACATACGAGCCGGAAGCATAA
AGTGTAAAGCCTGGGGTGCCTAATGAGTGAGCTAACTCACATTAATTGCGTTGCGCTCACTGCCCGCTTT
CCAGTCGGGAAACCTGTCGTGCCAGCTGCATTAATGAATCGGCCAACGCGCGGGGAGAGGCGGTTTGCGT
ATTGGGCGCTCTTCCGCTTCCTCGCTCACTGACTCGCTGCGCTCGGTCGTTCGGCTGCGGCGAGCGGTAT
CAGCTCACTCAAAGGCGGTAATACGGTTATCCACAGAATCAGGGGATAACGCAGGAAAGAACATGTGAGC
AAAAGGCCAGCAAAAGGCCAGGAACCGTAAAAAGGCCGCGTTGCTGGCGTTTTTCCATAGGCTCCGCCCC
CCTGACGAGCATCACAAAAATCGACGCTCAAGTCAGAGGTGGCGAAACCCGACAGGACTATAAAGATACC
AGGCGTTTCCCCCTGGAAGCTCCCTCGTGCGCTCTCCTGTTCCGACCCTGCCGCTTACCGGATACCTGTC
CGCCTTTCTCCCTTCGGGAAGCGTGGCGCTTTCTCATAGCTCACGCTGTAGGTATCTCAGTTCGGTGTAG
GTCGTTCGCTCCAAGCTGGGCTGTGTGCACGAACCCCCCGTTCAGCCCGACCGCTGCGCCTTATCCGGTA
ACTATCGTCTTGAGTCCAACCCGGTAAGACACGACTTATCGCCACTGGCAGCAGCCACTGGTAACAGGAT
TAGCAGAGCGAGGTATGTAGGCGGTGCTACAGAGTTCTTGAAGTGGTGGCCTAACTACGGCTACACTAGA
AGAACAGTATTTGGTATCTGCGCTCTGCTGAAGCCAGTTACCTTCGGAAAAAGAGTTGGTAGCTCTTGAT
CCGGCAAACAAACCACCGCTGGTAGCGGTGGTTTTTTTGTTTGCAAGCAGCAGATTACGCGCAGAAAAAA
AGGATCTCAAGAAGATCCTTTGATCTTTTCTACGGG
Features (pLannotate 1.2.2; 20 found; start..end, strand, type, name):
    145..1005    -  CDS            AmpR: β-lactamase; bla; confers resistance to ampicillin, carbenicillin, and related antibiotics
   1006..1110    -  promoter       AmpR promoter: bla
   1169..1221    -  misc_feature   bom (fragment): basis of mobility region from pBR322
   1392..1799    +  promoter       SFFV promoter: spleen focus-forming virus long terminal repeat (LTR) promoter
   1813..2520    +  CDS            mCherry: mCherry is a basic (constitutively fluorescent) red fluorescent protein published in 2004, derived from Discosoma sp.. It is reported to be a very rapidly-maturing monomer with low acid sensitivity.
   2566..2624    +  CDS            F2A (fragment): 2A peptide from foot-and-mouth disease virus polyprotein Eukaryotic ribosomes fail to insert a peptide bond between the Gly and Pro residues, yielding separate polypeptides.
   2872..3585    +  CDS            EGFP: EGFP is a basic (constitutively fluorescent) green fluorescent protein published in 1996, derived from Aequorea victoria. It is reported to be a rapidly-maturing weak dimer with moderate acid sensitivity.
   3692..3916    +  polyA_signal   bGH poly(A) signal: bovine growth hormone polyadenylation signal
   3932..3955    +  polyA_signal   bGH poly(A) signal (fragment): bovine growth hormone polyadenylation signal
   3959..3980    +  promoter       SV40 promoter (fragment): SV40 enhancer and early promoter
   4001..4234    +  rep_origin     f1 ori (fragment) (sequence partly withheld): f1 bacteriophage origin of replication; arrow indicates direction of (+) strand synthesis
   4239..4286    +  protein_bind   FRT: FLP-mediated recombination occurs in the 8-bp core sequence TCTAGAAA (Turan and Bode, 2011). FLP recombinase from the Saccharomyces cerevisiae 2μ plasmid
   4294..5316    +  CDS            HygR: aminoglycoside phosphotransferase from E. coli; aph(4)-Ia; confers resistance to hygromycin
   5326..5451    +  CDS            ble (fragment): BLE_KLEPN - Experimental evidence at protein level: Swiss-Prot protein existence level 1. Binding protein with a strong affinity to the bleomycin family of antibiotics. Binds to CL990; an antimitotic-antibiotic compound. From Klebsiella pneumoniae.
   5446..5567    +  polyA_signal   SV40 poly(A) signal: SV40 polyadenylation signal
   5640..5656    -  protein_bind   lac operator: The lac repressor binds to the lac operator to inhibit transcription in E. coli. This inhibition can be relieved by adding lactose or isopropyl-β-D-thiogalactopyranoside (IPTG). lac repressor encoded by lacI
   5664..5694    -  promoter       lac promoter: promoter for the E. coli lac operon
   5709..5730    -  protein_bind   CAP binding site: CAP binding activates transcription in the presence of cAMP. E. coli catabolite activator protein
   5743..5835    -  CDS            lacI (fragment): lac repressor; lacI; The lac repressor binds to the lac operator to inhibit transcription in E. coli. This inhibition can be relieved by adding lactose or isopropyl-β-D-thiogalactopyranoside (IPTG).
   6018..6606    -  rep_origin     ori: high-copy-number ColE1/pMB1/pBR322/pUC origin of replication
