[The description below was written by a language model from this plasmid's Addgene catalogue record and pLannotate feature annotations shown in this document.]
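Description:
EK0450 SFFV-mCherry-SGc(stem-1(3xMS2))cSG-EGFP is a 6.6 kb mammalian expression plasmid built on a Flp-In backbone. It is propagated in E. coli through a high-copy ColE1/pUC-type origin and selected with ampicillin via the β-lactamase gene. Downstream of the expression cassette the backbone carries an FRT site placed directly in front of a hygromycin resistance coding sequence with an SV40 polyadenylation signal. No intact promoter is annotated for that gene. This is the usual Flp-In layout, in which FLP-mediated recombination into a genomic FRT landing site supplies the missing upstream elements and allows hygromycin selection of single-copy integrants. Short fragments of an f1 origin, SV40 promoter, ble and lac sequences are backbone remnants.

The payload is a single synthetic transcript driven by the spleen focus-forming virus LTR (SFFV) promoter and terminated by a bovine growth hormone poly(A) signal. It encodes mCherry first. This is followed by a partial F2A peptide match and an unannotated interval of roughly 250 nt, and then by EGFP. From the insert name, that interval corresponds to the "SGc(stem-1(3xMS2))cSG" module, presumably a stem structure carrying three MS2 hairpins, which are binding sites for the MS2 coat protein. The feature table does not annotate these elements, and the record does not explain the SGc/cSG notation.

According to the depositor, the plasmid supplies the reporter RNA for the LIDAR system, part of a published set of post-transcriptional modular synthetic receptors. mCherry acts as a constitutive marker of delivery and expression. EGFP is the conditional output, so the EGFP-to-mCherry relationship reports receptor activity. The record does not describe the mechanism that gates EGFP translation.
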