Addgene plasmid #233374: EK0450 SFFV-mCherry-SGc(stem-1(3xMS2))cSG-EGFP
Purpose: LIDAR reporter RNA; mCherry as marker, EGFP as output
Depositing lab: Xiaojing Gao. Depositing organization: Stanford University. Publication: Post-transcriptional modular synthetic receptors. Zhang X, Mille-Fragoso LS, Kaseniit KE, Lee AP, Zhang M, Call CC, Hu Y, Xie Y, Gao XJ. Nat Chem Biol. 2025 Mar 28. doi: 10.1038/s41589-025-01872-w. PubMed 40155716.
Backbone
  Vector backbone: FLP-IN
  Vector type: Mammalian Expression
Growth in bacteria
  Bacterial resistance: Ampicillin, 100 μg/mL
  Growth temperature: 37°C
  Growth strain: DH5alpha
  Copy number: High Copy
Gene/Insert
  Gene/Insert name: mCherry-SGc(stem-1(3xMS2))cSG-EGFP
  Species: Synthetic
  Mutation: WT
  Promoter: SFFV
  Cloning method: Gibson Cloning
Terms and licenses: Academic/Nonprofit Terms; Industry Terms: Not Available to Industry
Depositor comments: https://benchling.com/s/seq-2AXU87YTQeYS7XHKvTsS?m=slm-K2PJ08VrbHc5gDzkvC5a for annotated sequence file. Please visit https://doi.org/10.1101/2024.05.03.592453 for bioRxiv preprint.
How to cite: EK0450 SFFV-mCherry-SGc(stem-1(3xMS2))cSG-EGFP was a gift from Xiaojing Gao (Addgene plasmid # 233374 ; http://n2t.net/addgene:233374 ; RRID:Addgene_233374)
